Addgene plasmid #193581: UAS-Cre-T2A-miRFP670
Purpose: Fluorescent reporter for Gal4-induced Cre recombination
Depositing lab: Satoru Takahashi. Depositing organization: University of Tsukuba. Publication: Generation of a Gal4-dependent gene recombination and illuminating mouse. Yoshihara M, Nishino T, Sambe N, Nayakama T, Radtke F, Mizuno S, Takahashi S. Exp Anim. 2022 Aug 5;71(3):385-390. doi: 10.1538/expanim.21-0202. Epub 2022 Apr 21. PubMed 35444103.
Backbone
  Vector backbone: pUAS-Cre
  Backbone manufacturer: Connie Cepko's lab
  Backbone size w/o insert (bp): 4036
  Total vector size (bp): 5128
  Modifications to backbone: SV40 poly(A) signal was replaced with T2A-miRFP670 and bGH poly(A) signal
  Vector type: Cre/Lox
Growth in bacteria
  Bacterial resistance: Ampicillin, 100 μg/mL
  Growth temperature: 37°C
  Growth strain: DH5alpha
  Copy number: Unknown
Gene/Insert
  Gene/Insert name: miRFP670 (alt name: iRFP670)
  Species: Rhodopseudomonas palustris
  Insert size (bp): 948
  GenBank ID: KX421097.1
  Promoter: 5X UAS
  Tag / fusion protein: T2A (N terminal on insert)
  Cloning method: Restriction Enzyme; 5′ cloning site FseI (destroyed during cloning); 3′ cloning site HpaI (destroyed during cloning)
  Sequencing primers: 5′ AGAATTCGGCAGTGGAGAGGG; 3′ AAAAGGTACCTCCCCAGCATGCCTGCTATT
Resource information
  A portion of this plasmid was derived from a plasmid made by: pSpCas9 (BB)-2AmiRFP670 was a gift from Ralf Kuehn (Addgene plasmid #91854; http://n2t.net/addgene:91854 ; RRID: Addgene_91854).
Terms and licenses: Academic/Nonprofit Terms; Industry Terms: Not Available to Industry
How to cite: UAS-Cre-T2A-miRFP670 was a gift from Satoru Takahashi (Addgene plasmid # 193581 ; http://n2t.net/addgene:193581 ; RRID:Addgene_193581)
