[The description below was written by a language model from this plasmid's Addgene catalogue record and pLannotate feature annotations shown in this document.]
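Description:
UAS-Cre-T2A-miRFP670 is a Gal4-responsive expression plasmid built on the pUAS-Cre backbone and catalogued as a Cre/Lox vector. It is propagated in E. coli through a high-copy ColE1/pUC-type origin and selected with ampicillin via the β-lactamase gene. The catalogue lists a total size of 5,128 bp, whereas the sequenced record behind the feature table is 5,263 nt, a small discrepancy the record does not explain.

The expression cassette begins with five tandem Gal4-binding UAS sites placed upstream of the Drosophila hsp70 promoter, so transcription depends on a Gal4 DNA-binding-domain activator being present. This drives the bacteriophage P1 Cre recombinase coding sequence (annotated as a fragment spanning the sequence origin), followed by a T2A self-cleaving peptide and miRFP670, a monomeric near-infrared fluorescent protein engineered from a Rhodopseudomonas palustris bacterial phytochrome. Because of the T2A linker, a single transcript yields separate Cre and miRFP670 proteins, so far-red fluorescence marks cells that are producing the recombinase. Transcription ends at a bGH polyadenylation signal, which together with T2A-miRFP670 replaced the backbone's original SV40 poly(A) signal. An SV40 poly(A) element with a large T antigen fragment is still annotated downstream in reverse orientation, along with a short tetracycline-resistance fragment. A synthetic poly(A) signal and an RNA polymerase II pause site lie upstream of the UAS sites, an arrangement that typically limits read-through from the backbone into the cassette.

The stated purpose is a fluorescent reporter for Gal4-induced Cre recombination. The associated work concerns generating a mouse with Gal4-dependent recombination and labelling, in which Cre would act on loxP-flanked targets supplied separately.
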