Features (pLannotate 1.2.2; 14 found; start..end, strand, type, name):
    287..1234    +  CDS            ORF frame 1: bright monomeric near-infrared fluorescent protein engineered from a bacterial phytochrome, with an emission maximum of 670 nm (Shcherbakova et al., 2016)
   1274..1385    +  polyA_signal   bGH poly(A) signal: bovine growth hormone polyadenylation signal
   1505..1626    -  polyA_signal   SV40 poly(A) signal: SV40 polyadenylation signal
   1649..1717    -  CDS            large T antigen (fragment): large T antigen from SV40 (simian virus 40)
   1733..1865    +  CDS            TcR (fragment): tetracycline efflux protein; tet; confers resistance to tetracycline
   2045..2633    -  rep_origin     ori: high-copy-number ColE1/pMB1/pBR322/pUC origin of replication
   2833..3693    -  CDS            AmpR: β-lactamase confers resistance to ampicillin, carbenicillin, and related antibiotics
   3694..3735    -  promoter       AmpR promoter (fragment): bla
   3798..3846    +  polyA_signal   poly(A) signal: synthetic polyadenylation signal
   3860..3951    +  misc_feature   pause site: RNA polymerase II transcriptional pause signal from the human α2 globin gene
   4016..4037    -  misc_feature   MCS (fragment): pUC18/19 multiple cloning site
   4036..4130    +  protein_bind   5X UAS: five tandem copies of the "ScaI site" 17-mer CGGAGTACTGTCCTCCG, an upstream activating sequence (UAS) that efficiently binds yeast Gal4 (Webster et al., 1988; Pfeiffer et al., 2010) GAL4
   4149..4387    +  promoter       hsp70 promoter: Drosophila melanogaster hsp70Bb promoter
   4417..178     +  CDS            Cre (fragment) (across the origin): site-specific recombinase Cre is a site-specific recombinase from bacteriophage P1. Recombination occurs at loxP sequences.
>Addgene plasmid #193581 | UAS-Cre-T2A-miRFP670 | addgene full sequence | sequence record 381472 | Addgene NGS Result
GGCCTGGTCTGGACACAGTGCCCGTGTCGGAGCCGCGCGAGATATGGCCCGCGCTGGAGTTTCAATACCG
GAGATCATGCAAGCTGGTGGCTGGACCAATGTAAATATTGTCATGAACTATATCCGTAACCTGGATAGTG
AAACAGGGGCAATGGTGCGCCTGCTGGAAGATGGCGATGGACCGGTGGAACAAAAACTTATTTCTGAAGA
AGATCTGGGGCCCGGCAGTGGAGAGGGCAGAGGAAGTCTGCTAACATGCGGTGACGTCGAGGAGAATCCT
GGCCCAATGGTAGCAGGTCATGCCTCTGGCAGCCCCGCATTCGGGACCGCCTCTCATTCGAATTGCGAAC
ATGAAGAGATCCACCTCGCCGGCTCGATCCAGCCGCATGGCGCGCTTCTGGTCGTCAGCGAACATGATCA
TCGCGTCATCCAGGCCAGCGCCAACGCCGCGGAATTTCTGAATCTCGGAAGCGTACTCGGCGTTCCGCTC
GCCGAGATCGACGGCGATCTGTTGATCAAGATCCTGCCGCATCTCGATCCCACCGCCGAAGGCATGCCGG
TCGCGGTGCGCTGCCGGATCGGCAATCCCTCTACGGAGTACTGCGGTCTGATGCATCGGCCTCCGGAAGG
CGGGCTGATCATCGAACTCGAACGTGCCGGCCCGTCGATCGATCTGTCAGGCACGCTGGCGCCGGCGCTG
GAGCGGATCCGCACGGCGGGTTCACTGCGCGCGCTGTGCGATGACACCGTGCTGCTGTTTCAGCAGTGCA
CCGGCTACGACCGGGTGATGGTGTATCGTTTCGATGAGCAAGGCCACGGCCTGGTATTCTCCGAGTGCCA
TGTGCCTGGGCTCGAATCCTATTTCGGCAACCGCTATCCGTCGTCGACTGTCCCGCAGATGGCGCGGCAG
CTGTACGTGCGGCAGCGCGTCCGCGTGCTGGTCGACGTCACCTATCAGCCGGTGCCGCTGGAGCCGCGGC
TGTCGCCGCTGACCGGGCGCGATCTCGACATGTCGGGCTGCTTCCTGCGCTCGATGTCGCCGTGCCATCT
GCAGTTCCTGAAGGACATGGGCGTGCGCGCCACCCTGGCGGTGTCGCTGGTGGTCGGCGGCAAGCTGTGG
GGCCTGGTTGTCTGTCACCATTATCTGCCGCGCTTCATCCGTTTCGAGCTGCGGGCGATCTGCAAACGGC
TCGCCGAAAGGATCGCGACGCGGATCACCGCGCTTGAGAGCTAAGCTAGCGAATTCTAACTAGAGCTCGC
TGATCAGCCTCGACTGTGCCTTCTAGTTGCCAGCCATCTGTTGTTTGCCCCTCCCCCGTGCCTTCCTTGA
CCCTGGAAGGTGCCACTCCCACTGTCCTTTCCTAATAAAATGAGGAAATTGCATCGCATTGTCTGAGTAG
GTGTCATTCTATTCTGGGGGGTGGGGTGGGGCAGGACAGCAAGGGGGAGGATTGGGAAGAGAATAGCAGG
CATGCTGGGGAGGTACCGCTTCGAGCAGACATGATAAGATACATTGATGAGTTTGGACAAACCACAACTA
GAATGCAGTGAAAAAAATGCTTTATTTGTGAAATTTGTGATGCTATTGCTTTATTTGTAACCATTATAAG
CTGCAATAAACAAGTTAACAACAACAATTGCATTCATTTTATGTTTCAGGTTCAGGGGGAGGTGTGGGAG
GTTTTTTAAAGCAAGTAAAACCTCTACAAATGTGGTAAAATCGATAAGGATCCGTCGACCGATGCCCTTG
AGAGCCTTCAACCCAGTCAGCTCCTTCCGGTGGGCGCGGGGCATGACTATCGTCGCCGCACTTATGACTG
TCTTCTTTATCATGCAACTCGTAGGACAGGTGCCGGCAGCGCTCTTCCGCTTCCTCGCTCACTGACTCGC
TGCGCTCGGTCGTTCGGCTGCGGCGAGCGGTATCAGCTCACTCAAAGGCGGTAATACGGTTATCCACAGA
ATCAGGGGATAACGCAGGAAAGAACATGTGAGCAAAAGGCCAGCAAAAGGCCAGGAACCGTAAAAAGGCC
GCGTTGCTGGCGTTTTTCCATAGGCTCCGCCCCCCTGACGAGCATCACAAAAATCGACGCTCAAGTCAGA
GGTGGCGAAACCCGACAGGACTATAAAGATACCAGGCGTTTCCCCCTGGAAGCTCCCTCGTGCGCTCTCC
TGTTCCGACCCTGCCGCTTACCGGATACCTGTCCGCCTTTCTCCCTTCGGGAAGCGTGGCGCTTTCTCAT
AGCTCACGCTGTAGGTATCTCAGTTCGGTGTAGGTCGTTCGCTCCAAGCTGGGCTGTGTGCACGAACCCC
CCGTTCAGCCCGACCGCTGCGCCTTATCCGGTAACTATCGTCTTGAGTCCAACCCGGTAAGACACGACTT
ATCGCCACTGGCAGCAGCCACTGGTAACAGGATTAGCAGAGCGAGGTATGTAGGCGGTGCTACAGAGTTC
TTGAAGTGGTGGCCTAACTACGGCTACACTAGAAGAACAGTATTTGGTATCTGCGCTCTGCTGAAGCCAG
TTACCTTCGGAAAAAGAGTTGGTAGCTCTTGATCCGGCAAACAAACCACCGCTGGTAGCGGTGGTTTTTT
TGTTTGCAAGCAGCAGATTACGCGCAGAAAAAAAGGATCTCAAGAAGATCCTTTGATCTTTTCTACGGGG
TCTGACGCTCAGTGGAACGAAAACTCACGTTAAGGGATTTTGGTCATGAGATTATCAAAAAGGATCTTCA
CCTAGATCCTTTTAAATTAAAAATGAAGTTTTAAATCAATCTAAAGTATATATGAGTAAACTTGGTCTGA
CAGCGGCCGCAAATGCTAAACCACTGCAGTGGTTACCAGTGCTTGATCAGTGAGGCACCGATCTCAGCGA
TCTGCCTATTTCGTTCGTCCATAGTGGCCTGACTCCCCGTCGTGTAGATCACTACGATTCGTGAGGGCTT
ACCATCAGGCCCCAGCGCAGCAATGATGCCGCGAGAGCCGCGTTCACCGGCCCCCGATTTGTCAGCAATG
AACCAGCCAGCAGGGAGGGCCGAGCGAAGAAGTGGTCCTGCTACTTTGTCCGCCTCCATCCAGTCTATGA
GCTGCTGTCGTGATGCTAGAGTAAGAAGTTCGCCAGTGAGTAGTTTCCGAAGAGTTGTGGCCATTGCTAC
TGGCATCGTGGTATCACGCTCGTCGTTCGGTATGGCTTCGTTCAACTCTGGTTCCCAGCGGTCAAGCCGG
GTCACATGATCACCCATATTATGAAGAAATGCAGTCAGCTCCTTAGGGCCTCCGATCGTTGTCAGAAGTA
AGTTGGCCGCGGTGTTGTCGCTCATGGTAATGGCAGCACTACACAATTCTCTTACCGTCATGCCATCCGT
AAGATGCTTTTCCGTGACCGGCGAGTACTCAACCAAGTCGTTTTGTGAGTAGTGTATACGGCGACCAAGC
TGCTCTTGCCCGGCGTCTATACGGGACAACACCGCGCCACATAGCAGTACTTTGAAAGTGCTCATCATCG
GGAATCGTTCTTCGGGGCGGAAAGACTCAAGGATCTTGCCGCTATTGAGATCCAGTTCGATATAGCCCAC
TCTTGCACCCAGTTGATCTTCAGCATCTTTTACTTTCACCAGCGTTTCGGGGTGTGCAAAAACAGGCAAG
CAAAATGCCGCAAAGAAGGGAATGAGTGCGACACGAAAATGTTGGATGCTCATACTCGTCCTTTTTCAAT
ATTATTGAAGCATTTATCAGGGTTACTAGTACGTCTCTCAAGGATAAGTAAGTAATATTAAGGTACGGGA
GGTATTGGACAGGCCGCAATAAAATATCTTTATTTTCATTACATCTGTGTGTTGGTTTTTTGTGTGAATC
GATAGTACTAACATACGCTCTCCATCAAAACAAAACGAAACAAAACAAACTAGCAAAATAGGCTGTCCCC
AGTGCAAGTGCAGGTGCCAGAACATTTCTCTGGCCTAACTGGCCGGTACCTGAGCTCGCTAGCCTCGAGG
ATATCAAGATCTGGCCTCGGCGGCCAAGCTTGCATGCCTGCAGGTCGGAGTACTGTCCTCCGAGCGGAGT
ACTGTCCTCCGAGCGGAGTACTGTCCTCCGAGCGGAGTACTGTCCTCCGAGCGGAGTACTGTCCTCCGAG
CGGAGACTCTAGCGAGCGCCGGAGTATAAATAGAGGCGCTTCGTCTACGGAGCGACAATTCAATTCAAAC
AAGCAAAGTGAACACGTCGCTAAGCGAAAGCTAAGCAAATAAACAAGCGCAGCTGAACAAGCTAAACAAT
CTGCAGTAAAGTGCAAGTTAAAGTGAATCAATTAAAAGTAACCAGCAACCAAGTAAATCAACTGCAACTA
CTGAAATCTGCCAAGAAGTAATTATTGAATACAAGAAGAGAACTCTGAATAGGGAATTGGGAATTCGCCA
CCATGGCCAATTTACTGACCGTACACCAAAATTTGCCTGCATTACCGGTCGATGCAACGAGTGATGAGGT
TCGCAAGAACCTGATGGACATGTTCAGGGATCGCCAGGCGTTTTCTGAGCATACCTGGAAAATGCTTCTG
TCCGTTTGCCGGTCGTGGGCGGCATGGTGCAAGTTGAATAACCGGAAATGGTTTCCCGCAGAACCTGAAG
ATGTTCGCGATTATCTTCTATATCTTCAGGCGCGCGGTCTGGCAGTAAAAACTATCCAGCAACATTTGGG
CCAGCTAAACATGCTTCATCGTCGGTCCGGGCTGCCACGACCAAGTGACAGCAATGCTGTTTCACTGGTT
ATGCGGCGGATCCGAAAAGAAAACGTTGATGCCGGTGAACGTGCAAAACAGGCTCTAGCGTTCGAACGCA
CTGATTTCGACCAGGTTCGTTCACTCATGGAAAATAGCGATCGCTGCCAGGATATACGTAATCTGGCATT
TCTGGGGATTGCTTATAACACCCTGTTACGTATAGCCGAAATTGCCAGGATCAGGGTTAAAGATATCTCA
CGTACTGACGGTGGGAGAATGTTAATCCATATTGGCAGAACGAAAACGCTGGTTAGCACCGCAGGTGTAG
AGAAGGCACTTAGCCTGGGGGTAACTAAACTGGTCGAGCGATGGATTTCCGTCTCTGGTGTAGCTGATGA
TCCGAATAACTACCTGTTTTGCCGGGTCAGAAAAAATGGTGTTGCCGCGCCATCTGCCACCAGCCAGCTA
TCAACTCGCGCCCTGGAAGGGATTTTTGAAGCAACTCATCGATTGATTTACGGCGCTAAGGATGACTCTG
GTCAGAGATACCT
