>Addgene plasmid #193581 | UAS-Cre-T2A-miRFP670 | depositor partial sequence | sequence record 374778 | TAGCAAAATAGGCTGTCCCC
TACCTGAGCTCGCTAGCCTCGAGGATATCAAGATCTGGCCTCGGCGGCCAAGCTTGCATGCCTGCAGGTC
GGAGTACTGTCCTCCGAGCGGAGTACTGTCCTCCGAGCGGAGTACTGTCCTCCGAGCGGAGTACTGTCCT
CCGAGCGGAGTACTGTCCTCCGAGCGGAGACTCTAGCGAGCGCCGGAGTATAAATAGAGGCGCTTCGTCT
ACGGAGCGACAATTCAATTCAAACAAGCAAAGTGAACACGTCGCTAAGCGAAAGCTAAGCAAATAAACAA
GCGCAGCTGAACAAGCTAAACAATCTGCAGTAAAGTGCAAGTTAAAGTGAATCAATTAAAAGTAACCAGC
AACCAAGTAAATCAACTGCAACTACTGAAATCTGCCAAGAAGTAATTATTGAATACAAGAAGAGAACTCT
GAATAGGGAATTGGGAATTCGCCACCATGGCCAATTTACTGACCGTACACCAAAATTTGCCTGCATTACC
GGT
