>Addgene plasmid #193581 | UAS-Cre-T2A-miRFP670 | depositor partial sequence | sequence record 374779 | ACACCAAAATTTGCCTGCAT
CGCCAGGCGTTTTCTGAGCATACCTGGAAAATGCTTCTGTCCGTTTGCCGGTCGTGGGCGGCATGGTGCA
AGTTGAATAACCGGAAATGGTTTCCCGCAGAACCTGAAGATGTTCGCGATTATCTTCTATATCTTCAGGC
GCGCGGTCTGGCAGTAAAAACTATCCAGCAACATTTGGGCCAGCTAAACATGCTTCATCGTCGGTCCGGG
CTGCCACGACCAAGTGACAGCAATGCTGTTTCACTGGTTATGCGGCGGATCCGAAAAGAAAACGTTGATG
CCGGTGAACGTGCAAAACAGGCTCTAGCGTTCGAACGCACTGATTTCGACCAGGTTCGTTCACTCATGGA
AAATAGCGATCGCTGCCAGGATATACGTAATCTGGCATTTCTGGGGATTGCTTATAACACCCTGTTACGT
ATAGCCGAAATTGCCAGGATCAGGGTTAAAGATATCTCACGTACTGACGGTG
