>Addgene plasmid #193581 | UAS-Cre-T2A-miRFP670 | depositor partial sequence | sequence record 374780 | AAAACAGGCTCTAGCGTTCG
GTAATCTGGCATTTCTGGGGATTGCTTATAACACCCTGTTACGTATAGCCGAAATTGCCAGGATCAGGGT
TAAAGATATCTCACGTACTGACGGTGGGAGAATGTTAATCCATATTGGCAGAACGAAAACGCTGGTTAGC
ACCGCAGGTGTAGAGAAGGCACTTAGCCTGGGGGTAACTAAACTGGTCGAGCGATGGATTTCCGTCTCTG
GTGTAGCTGATGATCCGAATAACTACCTGTTTTGCCGGGTCAGAAAAAATGGTGTTGCCGCGCCATCTGC
CACCAGCCAGCTATCAACTCGCGCCCTGGAAGGGATTTTTGAAGCAACTCATCGATTGATTTACGGCGCT
AAGGATGACTCTGGTCAGAGATACCTGGCCTGGTCTGGACACAGTGCCCGTGTCGGAGCCGCGCGAGATA
TGGCCCGCGCTGGAGTTTCAATACCGGAGATCATGCAAGCTGGTGGCTGGACCAATGTAAATAT
