>Addgene plasmid #193581 | UAS-Cre-T2A-miRFP670 | depositor partial sequence | sequence record 374781 | GAAGGGATTTTTGAAGCAAC
ACCTGGCCTGGTCTGGACACAGTGCCCGTGTCGGAGCCGCGCGAGATATGGCCCGCGCTGGAGTTTCAAT
ACCGGAGATCATGCAAGCTGGTGGCTGGACCAATGTAAATATTGTCATGAACTATATCCGTAACCTGGAT
AGTGAAACAGGGGCAATGGTGCGCCTGCTGGAAGATGGCGATGGACCGGTGGAACAAAAACTTATTTCTG
AAGAAGATCTGGGGCCCGGCAGTGGAGAGGGCAGAGGAAGTCTGCTAACATGCGGTGACGTCGAGGAGAA
TCCTGGCCCAATGGTAGCAGGTCATGCCTCTGGCAGCCCCGCATTCGGGACCGCCTCTCATTCGAATTGC
GAACATGAAGAGATCCACCTCGCCGGCTCGATCCAGCCGCATGGCGCGCTTCTGGTCGTCAGCGAACATG
ATCATCGCGTCATCCAGGCCAGCGCCAACGCCGCGGAATTTCTGAATCTCGGAAGCGTACTCGGCGTTCC
GCTCGCCGAGATCGACGGCG
