>Addgene plasmid #193581 | UAS-Cre-T2A-miRFP670 | depositor partial sequence | sequence record 374782 | ACATGAAGAGATCCACCTCG
TCGCGTCATCCAGGCCAGCGCCAACGCCGCGGAATTTCTGAATCTCGGAAGCGTACTCGGCGTTCCGCTC
GCCGAGATCGACGGCGATCTGTTGATCAAGATCCTGCCGCATCTCGATCCCACCGCCGAAGGCATGCCGG
TCGCGGTGCGCTGCCGGATCGGCAATCCCTCTACGGAGTACTGCGGTCTGATGCATCGGCCTCCGGAAGG
CGGGCTGATCATCGAACTCGAACGTGCCGGCCCGTCGATCGATCTGTCAGGCACGCTGGCGCCGGCGCTG
GAGCGGATCCGCACGGCGGGTTCACTGCGCGCGCTGTGCGATGACACCGTGCTGCTGTTTCAGCAGTGCA
CCGGCTACGACCGGGTGATGGTGTATCGTTTCGATGAGCAAGGCCACGGCCTGGTATTCTCCGAGTGCCA
TGTGCCTGGGCTCGAATCCTATTTCGGCAACCGCTATCCGTCGTCGACTGTCCCGCA
